>Addgene plasmid #189984 | pDB2-hCRY2-mScarlet-I-CD4-bla | addgene full sequence | sequence record 383218 | Addgene Partial NGS Result
TCGCGCGTTTCGGTGATGACGGTGAAAACCTCTGACACATGCAGCTCCCGGAGACGGTCACAGCTTGTCT
GTAAGCGGATGCCGGGAGCAGACAAGCCCGTCAGGGCGCGTCAGCGGGTGTTGGCGGGTGTCGGGGCTGG
CTTAACTATGCGGCATCAGAGCAGATTGTACTGAGAGTGCACCATATGGGCCGGCCCTTAAGGTTTAAAC
AGGAACCGAAGGGAGGTCAGTGTAGCGGCATGTCCCAGTGAGGAGCTGGAATGAGATGAGGACAAGATAC
AGCATGAGCAGCATGTGGCAGGCCTGATGTCCGAGACGAGGACTAGGATTCAGCCTTCAGTGCACTGAAG
GATGGTCAGTAGGGCAGGGCATGATTGGACTTAGGTCTGAAAAAGCTCCCTGGCCTGCTGGGTGGAGATT
GGACAGTGTAGGCCGGAGCGGGCACAGGGAGGCCAGAGAGGAGGCAGCACAGACAGGGTGGTGGCCGCAA
GGAGAAAGACTGGACAGATTCGCTGCATTCGGAGCCTCTTCCCTTCTTGGGGATGAAGATGAGTAACATG
AGATGGGAAGAACACGGGTTTTTCTAGTTGGCCCAGCTAGGCTGCCTCCATGGGCAGCATGACTCCTCCA
CAGGGGCCCTGCTCTTTGCTGCTTGGGGAGGCTGATTCAGGGTTGCAGAGGGAATGCCTCACCTTCAAAG
CAGGACAGCAGGCAGGCCAAATCAGTCTCTGGCCACAGCCCATGCCATTTGGGGCCCAAAAGCTGGTCCT
GCTACCAGCAGGCCTGCTTGGTCATGTCCTCCTTGGACATTTCCAGGCAAAGTCACTGCTGAAAGCAAGG
CCGAGGGGCAGGTCTGAGGAGCAGCATGCTGGCATTCCATTGATAAGTGTGCTCCCTGTCCCCTAAAGAG
CTGCTGCTGCATAGTGTGGGATCATTTTGGCTGCATGCACAGTCTGTGTGACCCTTTGACACGCTTCCCT
ACAGGCCCAAGACCACTACCCAGTGGCCCAGCATCCCCCAAACGCAAGCTGGAAGCAGCCGAGGAACCAC
CTGGTGAAGAACTCAGCAAACGGGCCCGGGTGGCAGAGTTGCCAACCCCAGAGCTGCCGAGCAAGGATGC
CACCGGTGGCGGTGGTAGCGGCGGTGGTGGCTCTGGTGGCGGTGGTTCAACGCGTGGTGGCAGCGTGAGC
AAGGGCGAGGCAGTGATCAAGGAGTTCATGCGGTTCAAGGTGCACATGGAGGGCTCCATGAACGGCCACG
AGTTCGAGATCGAGGGCGAGGGCGAGGGCCGCCCCTACGAGGGCACCCAGACCGCCAAGCTGAAGGTGAC
CAAGGGTGGCCCCCTGCCCTTCTCCTGGGACATCCTGTCCCCTCAGTTCATGTACGGCTCCAGGGCCTTC
ATCAAGCACCCCGCCGACATCCCCGACTACTATAAGCAGTCCTTCCCCGAGGGCTTCAAGTGGGAGCGCG
TGATGAACTTCGAGGACGGCGGCGCCGTGACCGTGACCCAGGACACCTCCCTGGAGGACGGCACCCTGAT
CTACAAGGTGAAGCTCCGCGGCACCAACTTCCCTCCTGACGGCCCCGTAATGCAGAAGAAGACAATGGGC
TGGGAAGCGTCCACCGAGCGGTTGTACCCCGAGGACGGCGTGCTGAAGGGCGACATTAAGATGGCCCTGC
GCCTGAAGGACGGCGGCCGCTACCTGGCGGACTTCAAGACCACCTACAAGGCCAAGAAGCCCGTGCAGAT
GCCCGGCGCCTACAACGTCGACCGCAAGTTGGACATCACCTCCCACAACGAGGACTACACCGTGGTGGAA
CAGTACGAACGCTCCGAGGGCCGCCACTCCACCGGCGGCATGGACGAGCTGTACAAGACTAGTGACTACA
AAGACCATGACGGTGATTATAAAGATCATGACATCGATTACAAGGATGACGATGACAAGTTAGATCTAAT
AACTTCGTATAGCATACATTATACGAAGTTATTTTGAATAAAATATCTTTATTTTCATTACATCTGTGTG
TTGGTTTTTTGTGTTGAGCTGATTTAACAAAAATTTAACGCTGTGGAATGTGTGTCAGTTAGGGTGTGGA
AAGTCCCCAGGCTCCCCAGGCAGGCAGAAGTATGCAAAGCATGCATCTCAATTAGTCAGCAACCAGGTGT
GGAAAGTCCCCAGGCTCCCCAGCAGGCAGAAGTATGCAAAGCATGCATCTCAATTAGTCAGCAACCATAG
TCCCGCCCCTAACTCCGCCCATCCCGCCCCTAACTCCGCCCAGTTCCGCCCATTCTCCGCCCCATGGCTG
ACTAATTTTTTTTATTTATGCAGAGGCCGAGGCCGCCTCTGCCTCTGAGCTATTCCAGAAGTAGTGAGGA
GGCTTTTTTGGAGGCCTAGGCTTTTGCAAAAAGCTATTGTATATCCATTTTCGGATCTGATCAGCACTGA
GCAGGTACCGCCACCATGGTGAGCAAGGGCGAGGAGCTGTTCACCGGGGTGGTGCCCATCCTGGTCGAGC
TGGACGGCGACGTAAACGGCCACAAGTTCAGCGTGTCCGGCGAGGGCGAGGGCGATGCCACCTACGGCAA
GCTGACCCTGAAGTTCATCTGCACCACCGGCAAGCTGCCCGTGCCCTGGCCCACCCTCGTGACCACCCTG
ACCTGGGGCGTGCAGTGCTTCGCCCGCTACCCCGACCACATGAAGCAGCACGACTTCTTCAAGTCCGCCA
TGCCCGAAGGCTACGTCCAGGAGCGCACCATCTTCTTCAAGGACGACGGCAACTACAAGACCCGCGCCGA
GGTGAAGTTCGAGGGCGACACCCTGGTGAACCGCATCGAGCTGAAGGGCATCGACTTCAAGGAGGACGGC
AACATCCTGGGGCACAAGCTGGAGTACAACGCCATCAGCGACAACGTCTATATCACCGCCGACAAGCAGA
AGAACGGCATCAAGGCCAACTTCAAGATCCGCCACAACATCGAGGACGGCAGCGTGCAGCTCGCCGACCA
CTACCAGCAGAACACCCCCATCGGCGACGGCCCCGTGCTGCTGCCCGACAACCACTACCTGAGCACCCAG
TCCAAGCTGAGCAAAGACCCCAACGAGAAGCGCGATCACATGGTCCTGCTGGAGTTCGTGACCGCCGCCG
GGATCACTCTCGGCATGGACGAGCTGTACAAGGAATTCGGAAGCGGAGCTACTAACTTCAGCCTGCTGAA
GCAGGCTGGAGACGTGGAGGAGAACCCTGGACCTCACGTGGCCAAGCCTTTGTCTCAAGAAGAATCCACC
CTCATTGAAAGAGCAACGGCTACAATCAACAGCATCCCCATCTCTGAAGACTACAGCGTCGCCAGCGCAG
CTCTCTCTAGCGACGGCCGCATCTTCACTGGTGTCAATGTATATCATTTTACTGGGGGACCTTGTGCAGA
ACTCGTGGTGCTGGGCACTGCTGCTGCTGCGGCAGCTGGCAACCTGACTTGTATCGTCGCGATCGGAAAT
GAGAACAGGGGCATCTTGAGCCCCTGCGGACGGTGCCGACAGGTGCTTCTCGATCTGCATCCTGGGATCA
AAGCCATAGTGAAGGACAGTGATGGACAGCCGACGGCAGTTGGGATTCGTGAATTGCTGCCCTCTGGTTA
TGTGTGGGAGGGCTAACTCGAGACCCCAACTTGTTTATTGCAGCTTATAATGGTTACAAATAAAGCAATA
GCATCACAAATTTCACAAATAAAGCATTTTTTTCACTGCATTCTAGTTGTGGTTTGTCCAAACTCATCAA
TGTATCTTATCATGTCTGTATAGAAGTTCCTATTCCGAAGTTCCTATTCTTCAAATAGTATAGGAACTTC
ATAACTTCGTATAGCATACATTATACGAAGTTATTTGATTAATTAAGCGATCGCGGATGCCTGAGAGTGA
GTGACAGCAGCCTAGATTCAACCTCACGAACGAAGTTGGGAGTGGGGGGGCCTACTGCCCTGCCAGCTGC
AGGTTGACACATAGCACACTAGATGAAAATCTGGTGGGACCACCCAATGCTCAGCCACTAAAGCTTTACC
ATTTTACAGTGGCAGCCGGGTTCCATCCTGGCTTAGGGAATGAGTACTTTCTGGTTGATATCTGTGTGAC
CTTTACCATTGGGCCGGCTATGGTGGCTCATGTATGTAATCCCAGCACTTTGGGAGGCCAAGGTGGGAGG
ATCGCTTGAGGCCAGGAGTACAAGACCAACCTGGCCAAACCAACATAGTGAGACTCCATCTCTAAAAACA
TAATAATAATAATAATAATAATCTGGTGGGACTGCATGACTTTTAGGATTTCAGCTCAAAAATCCCACCA
TTCTGACTTTTATCAGAGATTTAAAAGTCAAGCCCTTTTGTATTTTTTTGCCAGCTAAGGGAAAAAGGGA
GGCATGGGGGCTGAGGGGTGGCGCTTTCTACCTATTAAAATGAGTCACACTCAAGAGAAAGAAAGCTGAG
ACCTGCGTGTGAAGCAGCGGGGAAAAGGCGCATTGCAGGGTCTGAGGCTGCTCCAGGCCCCCTGCTTTCC
GACAGGCTGTGTTCTATAGGCCAGCCAGTGGAGGGCAGCACTGACCTTGAGAAGCCTGGACAGAGGGCTG
TGCTGTGTCTTACTTGGCCCAGCCCTGCCTGAGGACCAGTAGACCCAGTCTGTCATCATCTTTGCCTTTT
GCGGCCTCTCCTCCCTTCTCACCCATCCTGTGGCCTCAGCTCTGCACCTCCCTGGCAGCGCTCATCTTGG
AAGCCTCCTGAATGTCATCAAAACACTGGCTTCTCCTTTCCCAAGGGAGGAAGGGCCTTTTATGCCACTC
TTGGGGAAATGTAAATTCCTGTCCCCTCTGAGTCATCATCTCAAGCTGTTCCTTATGCACCATGTCTTCG
TCACCTGCAGGTCAATTCCCTGGCATTATGCCCAGTACATGACCTTATGGGACTTTCCTACTTGGCAGTA
CATCTACGTATTAGTCATCGCTATTACCATGGTGATGCGGTTTTGGCAGTACATCAATGGGCGTGGATAG
CGGTTTGACTCACGGGGATTTCCAAGTCTCCACCCCATTGACGTCAATGGGAGTTTGTTTTGGCACCAAA
ATCAACGGGACTTTCCAAAATGTCGTAACAACTCCGCCCCATTGACGCAAATGGGCGGTAGGCGTGTACG
GTGGGAGGTCTATATAAGCAGAGCTCGTTTAGTGAACCGTCAGATCGCCTGGAGACGCCATCCACGCTGT
TTTGACCTCCATAGAAGACACCGGGACCGATCCAGCCTGGGGATCCACCATGAACCGGGGAGTCCCTTTT
AGGCACTTGCTTCTGGTGCTGCAACTGGCGCTCCTCCCAGCAGCCACTCAGGGA
[543 nt withheld, positions 5375-5917]
GCCTCCAGCATAGTCTATAAGAAAGAGGGGGAACAGGTGGAGTTCTCCTTCCCACTCGCCTTTACAGTTG
AAAAGCTGACGGGCAGTGGCGAGCTGTGGTGGCAGGCGGAGAGGGCTTCCTCCTCCAAGTCTTGGATCAC
CTTTGACCTGAAGAACAAGGAAGTGTCTGTAAAACGGGTTACCCAGGACCCTAAGCTCCAGATGGGCAAG
AAGCTCCCGCTCCACCTCACCCTGCCCCAGGCCTTGCCTCAGTATGCTGGCTCTGGAAACCTCACCCTGG
CCCTTGAAGCGAAAACAGGAAAGTTGCATCAGGAAGTGAACCTGGTGGTGATGAGAGCCACTCAGCTCCA
GAAAAATTTGACCTGTGAGGTGTGGGGACCCACCTCCCCTAAGCTGATGCTGAGCTTGAAACTGGAGAAC
AAGGAGGCAAAGGTCTCGAAGCGGGAGAAGGCGGTGTGGGTGCTGAACCCTGAGGCGGGGATGTGGCAGT
GTCTGCTGAGTGACTCGGGACAGGTCCTGCTGGAATCCAACATCAAGGTTCTGCCCACATGGTCGACCCC
GGTGCAGCCAATGGCCCTGATTGTGCTGGGGGGCGTCGCCGGCCTCCTGCTTTTCATTGGGCTAGGCATC
TTCTTCTGTGTCAGGTGCCGGCACTGAAGGCGACCTGCGGATCCCACGTCACTATTGTATACTCTATATT
ATACTCTATGTTATACTCTGTAATCCTACTCAATAAACGTGTCACGCCTGTGAAACCGTACTAAGTCTCC
CGTGTCTTCTTATCACCATCAGGTGACATCCTCGCCCAGGCTGTCAATCATGCCGGTATCGATTCCAGTA
GCACCGGCCCCACGCTGACAACCCACTCTTGCAGCGTTAGCAGCGCCCCTCTTAACAAGCCGACCCCCAC
CAGCGTCGCGGTTACTAACACTCCTCTCCCCGACCTGCAGCCCAAGCTTGGCGTAATCATGGTCATAGCT
GTTTCCTGTGTGAAATTGTTATCCGCTCACAATTCCACACAACATACGAGCCGGAAGCATAAAGTGTAAA
GCCTGGGGTGCCTAATGAGTGAGCTAACTCACATTAATTGCGTTGCGCTCACTGCCCGCTTTCCAGTCGG
GAAACCTGTCGTGCCAGCTGCATTAATGAATCGGCCAACGCGCGGGGAGAGGCGGTTTGCGTATTGGGCG
CTCTTCCGCTTCCTCGCTCACTGACTCGCTGCGCTCGGTCGTTCGGCTGCGGCGAGCGGTATCAGCTCAC
TCAAAGGCGGTAATACGGTTATCCACAGAATCAGGGGATAACGCAGGAAAGAACATGTGAGCAAAAGGCC
AGCAAAAGGCCAGGAACCGTAAAAAGGCCGCGTTGCTGGCGTTTTTCCATAGGCTCCGCCCCCCTGACGA
GCATCACAAAAATCGACGCTCAAGTCAGAGGTGGCGAAACCCGACAGGACTATAAAGATACCAGGCGTTT
CCCCCTGGAAGCTCCCTCGTGCGCTCTCCTGTTCCGACCCTGCCGCTTACCGGATACCTGTCCGCCTTTC
TCCCTTCGGGAAGCGTGGCGCTTTCTCATAGCTCACGCTGTAGGTATCTCAGTTCGGTGTAGGTCGTTCG
CTCCAAGCTGGGCTGTGTGCACGAACCCCCCGTTCAGCCCGACCGCTGCGCCTTATCCGGTAACTATCGT
CTTGAGTCCAACCCGGTAAGACACGACTTATCGCCACTGGCAGCAGCCACTGGTAACAGGATTAGCAGAG
CGAGGTATGTAGGCGGTGCTACAGAGTTCTTGAAGTGGTGGCCTAACTACGGCTACACTAGAAGAACAGT
ATTTGGTATCTGCGCTCTGCTGAAGCCAGTTACCTTCGGAAAAAGAGTTGGTAGCTCTTGATCCGGCAAA
CAAACCACCGCTGGTAGCGGTGGTTTTTTTGTTTGCAAGCAGCAGATTACGCGCAGAAAAAAAGGATCTC
AAGAAGATCCTTTGATCTTTTCTACGGGGTCTGACGCTCAGTGGAACGAAAACTCACGTTAAGGGATTTT
GGTCATGAGATTATCAAAAAGGATCTTCACCTAGATCCTTTTAAATTAAAAATGAAGTTTTAAATCAATC
TAAAGTATATATGAGTAAACTTGGTCTGACAGTTACCAATGCTTAATCAGTGAGGCACCTATCTCAGCGA
TCTGTCTATTTCGTTCATCCATAGTTGCCTGACTCCCCGTCGTGTAGATAACTACGATACGGGAGGGCTT
ACCATCTGGCCCCAGTGCTGCAATGATACCGCGAGACCCACGCTCACCGGCTCCAGATTTATCAGCAATA
AACCAGCCAGCCGGAAGGGCCGAGCGCAGAAGTGGTCCTGCAACTTTATCCGCCTCCATCCAGTCTATTA
ATTGTTGCCGGGAAGCTAGAGTAAGTAGTTCGCCAGTTAATAGTTTGCGCAACGTTGTTGCCATTGCTAC
AGGCATCGTGGTGTCACGCTCGTCGTTTGGTATGGCTTCATTCAGCTCCGGTTCCCAACGATCAAGGCGA
GTTACATGATCCCCCATGTTGTGCAAAAAAGCGGTTAGCTCCTTCGGTCCTCCGATCGTTGTCAGAAGTA
AGTTGGCCGCAGTGTTATCACTCATGGTTATGGCAGCACTGCATAATTCTCTTACTGTCATGCCATCCGT
AAGATGCTTTTCTGTGACTGGTGAGTACTCAACCAAGTCATTCTGAGAATAGTGTATGCGGCGACCGAGT
TGCTCTTGCCCGGCGTCAATACGGGATAATACCGCGCCACATAGCAGAACTTTAAAAGTGCTCATCATTG
GAAAACGTTCTTCGGGGCGAAAACTCTCAAGGATCTTACCGCTGTTGAGATCCAGTTCGATGTAACCCAC
TCGTGCACCCAACTGATCTTCAGCATCTTTTACTTTCACCAGCGTTTCTGGGTGAGCAAAAACAGGAAGG
CAAAATGCCGCAAAAAAGGGAATAAGGGCGACACGGAAATGTTGAATACTCATACTCTTCCTTTTTCAAT
ATTATTGAAGCATTTATCAGGGTTATTGTCTCATGAGCGGATACATATTTGAATGTATTTAGAAAAATAA
ACAAATAGGGGTTCCGCGCACATTTCCCCGAAAAGTGCCACCTGACGTCTAAGAAACCATTATTATCATG
ACATTAACCTATAAAAATAGGCGTATCACGAGGCCCTTTCGTC
Features (pLannotate 1.2.2; 26 found; start..end, strand, type, name):
    137..188     +  misc_feature   bom (fragment): basis of mobility region from pBR322
    984..1103    +  CDS            CRY2 (fragment): CRY2_HUMAN - Also known as KIAA0658. Experimental evidence at protein level: Swiss-Prot protein existence level 1. Transcriptional repressor which forms a core component of the circadian clock. The circadian clock, an internal time-keeping system, regulates various physiological processes through the generation of approximately 24 hour circadian rhythms in gene expression, which are translated into rhythms in metabolism and behavior. It is derived from the Latin roots 'circa' (about) and 'diem' (day) and acts as an important regulator of a wide array of physiological functions including metabo
   1143..1165    +  CDS            FAPα2 (fragment): fluorogen-activating protein composed of a dimer of the L5-MG single-chain antibody fragment (Szent-Gyorgyi et al., 2008) binds malachite green derivatives to produce red fluorescence
   1185..1877    +  CDS            mScarlet-I: mScarlet-I is a basic (constitutively fluorescent) red fluorescent protein published in 2016, derived from synthetic construct. It is reported to be a rapidly-maturing monomer with moderate acid sensitivity.
   1884..1949    +  CDS            3xFLAG: three tandem FLAG® epitope tags, followed by an enterokinase cleavage site
   1959..1992    +  protein_bind   loxP: Cre-mediated recombination occurs in the 8-bp core sequence (GCATACAT). Cre recombinase
   1997..2044    +  polyA_signal   poly(A) signal: synthetic polyadenylation signal
   2045..2071    +  rep_origin     f1 ori (fragment): f1 bacteriophage origin of replication; arrow indicates direction of (+) strand synthesis
   2080..2410    +  promoter       SV40 promoter: SV40 enhancer and early promoter
   2466..3182    +  CDS            mCerulean: mCerulean is a basic (constitutively fluorescent) cyan fluorescent protein published in 2005, derived from Aequorea victoria. It is reported to be a very rapidly-maturing monomer.
   3259..3656    +  CDS            BSD (fragment): blasticidin S deaminase; Aspergillus terreus BSD; confers resistance to blasticidin
   3668..3789    +  polyA_signal   SV40 poly(A) signal: SV40 polyadenylation signal
   3851..3884    +  protein_bind   loxP: Cre-mediated recombination occurs in the 8-bp core sequence (GCATACAT). Cre recombinase
   4105..4242    -  CDS            C14orf178 (fragment): CN178_HUMAN - Experimental evidence at transcript level: Swiss-Prot protein existence level 2. From Homo sapiens (Human).
   4919..5001    +  enhancer       CMV enhancer (fragment): human cytomegalovirus immediate early enhancer; contains an 18-bp deletion relative to the standard CMV enhancer
   5002..5205    +  promoter       CMV promoter: human cytomegalovirus (CMV) immediate early promoter
   5300..6571    +  CDS            CD4 (truncated) (sequence partly withheld): truncated human CD4 cell surface glycoprotein lacking the cytoplasmic tail
   6697..6858    +  CDS            UL122 (fragment): VIE2_HCMVT - Experimental evidence at protein level: Swiss-Prot protein existence level 1. Stimulates viral early and late gene expression and thus play a crucial role in the regulation of productive infection. In addition, activates quiescent cells to reenter the cell cycle and upregulates several E2F-responsive genes, which are responsible for pushing the cell into S phase. In S-phase, inhibits cellular DNA synthesis and blocks further cell cycle progression. From Human cytomegalovirus (strain Towne) (HHV-5) (Human herpesvirus 5).
   6913..6929    -  protein_bind   lac operator: The lac repressor binds to the lac operator to inhibit transcription in E. coli. This inhibition can be relieved by adding lactose or isopropyl-β-D-thiogalactopyranoside (IPTG). lac repressor encoded by lacI
   6937..6967    -  promoter       lac promoter: promoter for the E. coli lac operon
   6982..7003    -  protein_bind   CAP binding site: CAP binding activates transcription in the presence of cAMP. E. coli catabolite activator protein
   7016..7108    -  CDS            lacI (fragment): lac repressor; lacI; The lac repressor binds to the lac operator to inhibit transcription in E. coli. This inhibition can be relieved by adding lactose or isopropyl-β-D-thiogalactopyranoside (IPTG).
   7291..7879    -  rep_origin     ori: high-copy-number ColE1/pMB1/pBR322/pUC origin of replication
   8050..8910    -  CDS            AmpR: β-lactamase; bla; confers resistance to ampicillin, carbenicillin, and related antibiotics
   8911..9015    -  promoter       AmpR promoter: bla
   9110..35      +  CDS            rop (fragment) (across the origin): Rop protein, which maintains plasmids at low copy number; rop
