[The description below was written by a language model from this plasmid's Addgene catalogue record and pLannotate feature annotations shown in this document.]
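Description:
pDB2-hCRY2-mScarlet-I-CD4-bla is a 9.1 kb homology-directed repair donor plasmid for CRISPR/Cas9 knock-in at the human CRY2 locus, built on pDB2, a pUC57 derivative. It replicates in E. coli at high copy from a ColE1/pUC-type origin and is selected with ampicillin through the AmpR (β-lactamase) gene. Residual lac promoter/operator and small bom, rop and lacI fragments are backbone remnants.

The payload is a 693 bp mScarlet-I coding sequence with a C-terminal 3xFLAG tag, placed between MluI and SpeI sites and flanked by regions homologous to the genomic sequence around the CRY2 stop codon. The upstream arm includes the annotated terminal fragment of the CRY2 coding sequence, so correct integration yields an endogenously expressed CRY2-mScarlet-I-3xFLAG fusion. Silent mutations in the homology sequence prevent Cas9/sgRNA from cutting the donor.

Directly after the tag lies a loxP-flanked positive selection cassette. It consists of a synthetic poly(A) signal, the SV40 enhancer/early promoter, mCerulean joined by a P2A peptide to blasticidin S deaminase, and an SV40 poly(A) signal. Integrants can therefore be enriched by blasticidin or cyan fluorescence, and the cassette can later be excised with Cre.

Beyond the position of the downstream homology arm, a CMV promoter drives a truncated human CD4 lacking its cytoplasmic tail. This serves as a negative selection marker, since surface CD4 would flag cells carrying randomly integrated or persisting donor backbone rather than a clean homologous recombination event. Short hits to FAPα2, C14orf178 and UL122 are probably incidental matches from automated annotation.

The donor is meant to be co-delivered with a companion Cas9/sgRNA plasmid. It was used to follow circadian repressor protein dynamics in single living cells.
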