Addgene plasmid #189984: pDB2-hCRY2-mScarlet-I-CD4-bla
Purpose: Donor Vector to integrate mScarlet-I C-terminal into the human CRY2 Locus to express it as a fusion protein
Depositing lab: Achim Kramer. Depositing organization: Charite Universitaetsmedizin Berlin. Publication: Circadian period is compensated for repressor protein turnover rates in single cells. Gabriel CH, Del Olmo M, Rizki Widini A, Roshanbin R, Woyde J, Hamza E, Gutu NN, Zehtabian A, Ewers H, Granada A, Herzel H, Kramer A. Proc Natl Acad Sci U S A. 2024 Aug 20;121(34):e2404738121. doi: 10.1073/pnas.2404738121. Epub 2024 Aug 14. PubMed 39141353.
Backbone
  Vector backbone: pDB2, derived from pUC57
  Backbone size w/o insert (bp): 8417
  Total vector size (bp): 9110
  Modifications to backbone: regions homologous to the hCRY2 genomic region (surrounding STOP codon) flank insert + floxed positive selection cassette (mCerulean-P2A-blaR). Silent mutations to the hCRY2 genomic sequence were inserted to avoid donor vector targeting by Cas9/sgRNA. Negative Selection cassette expresses hCD4. Should be used together with Cas9/sgRNA plasmid #189989 or #189990
  Vector type: CRISPR
  Selectable markers: Blasticidin
Growth in bacteria
  Bacterial resistance: Ampicillin, 100 μg/mL
  Growth temperature: 37°C
  Growth strain: DH5alpha
  Copy number: High Copy
Gene/Insert
  Gene/Insert name: mScarlet-I
  Species: Synthetic
  Insert size (bp): 693
  Tag / fusion protein: 3xFlag (C terminal on insert)
  Cloning method: Restriction Enzyme; 5′ cloning site MluI (not destroyed); 3′ cloning site SpeI (not destroyed)
  Sequencing primers: 5′ --; 3′ --
Resource information
  A portion of this plasmid was derived from a plasmid made by: hCD4 was cloned from Addgene #35712, mScarlet was cloned from #98839
Terms and licenses: Academic/Nonprofit Terms; Industry Terms: Not Available to Industry
Depositor comments: Please visit https://www.biorxiv.org/content/10.1101/2024.02.06.579141v1 for bioRxiv preprint.
How to cite: pDB2-hCRY2-mScarlet-I-CD4-bla was a gift from Achim Kramer (Addgene plasmid # 189984 ; http://n2t.net/addgene:189984 ; RRID:Addgene_189984)
